>Addgene plasmid #61871 | pLJM1 Flag-Sesn2 | addgene partial sequence | sequence record 102532 | CMV-F 5'-CGCAAATGGGCGGTAGGCGTG-3'
GTCAGATCCGCTAGCGCTACCGGTATGGACTACAAGGATGACGATGACAAGGGTGGTGGTGGTGGTGCGT
CGACGATGATCGTAGCGGACTCCGAGTGCCATTCCGAGATCAAGGGCTACCTGCCGTTCACCAGGGGTGG
TGTGGCCGGCCCCGAGACCCGAGAGGAGCATCGGGAGGGCCAGGCTCGGCGAGGCTCTCGAGGGCCCAGC
GCTTTCATTCCAGTGGAAGAGATCCTTCGGGAAGGAGCTGAGAGCCTGGAGCAGCACCTGGGGCTCGAGG
CCCTGATGTCCTCAGGGCGGGTGGACAACCTGGCGGTGGTGATGGGTCTACACCCGGACTACCTTAGCAG
CTTCTGGCGCCTGCATTACCTGCTGCTGCATACGGATGGGCCCCTGGCCAGCTCCTGGCGCCACTACATT
GCCATCATGGCTGCTGCCCGTCACCAGTGTTCTTACCTGGTGGGTTCCCACATGACTGAGTTCCTGCAGA
CCGGCGGTGACCCCGAGTGGCTGCTGGGCCTTCACCGGGCCCCTGAGAAGCTCCGCAAGCTCAGCGAGGT
CAACAAGTTACTGGCGCATCGGCCGTGGCTCATCACCAAGGAGCATATCCAGGCCTTGCTGAAGACTGGC
GAGCACAGCTGGTCCCTGGCCGAACTCATCCAAGCACTGGTCCTGCTTACCCACTGCCACTCTCTGGCCT
CCTTTGTGTTTGGCTGTGGAATACTTCCTGAGGGAGATGCAGAGGGCAGCCCTG
