>Addgene plasmid #61871 | pLJM1 Flag-Sesn2 | addgene partial sequence | sequence record 103898 | pLJM1-3 5'-GACGTGAAGAATGTGCGAGA-3'
AGAGCAGCCGCGTCCCTGCGCAAACCCAGGGCTGCCTTGGAAAAGGCGCAACCCCAACCCCCTCGAGCCG
CGGCCAAAGTGGATCTCTGCTGTCCCTGTAATAAACCCGAAAATTTTGAATTTTTGTAATTTGTTTTTGT
AATTCTTTAGTTTGTATGTCTGTTGCTATTATGTCTACTATTCTTTCCCCTGCACTGTACCCCCCAATCC
CCCCTTTTCTTTTAAAATTGTGGATGAATACTGCCATTTGTCTCGAGGTCGAGAATTCTCAGGTCATGTA
GCGGGTGATGGCGCGCAGGGCATAGAGCAGGGCCGCTTGCATGCGGGCTTCAAGGAGCAGCAAGTTCACA
TGAACCTTCTCTGAGTGGCGGAAGTGCCTCCAAAAGAGGTTGTACATCCTACGGGTCGTCTTCTCAGGGT
AGCAGGCCACCGTCTTGATATAGATTTTGAGGTTCCGTTCCAGGAGCTGGTTTACCTCGCCGTAATCATA
GTCATCGTATCTGATGCCAAAGACGCAGTGGATGTAGTTCCAGATGGCCCTGCGGAGCATGGAGGTGTCC
ACGCCACTGTGCATGGCGATGGTGTTATAGGTGAGGCTGCAGGCTACCTGGAACTTCTCATCCAGCAGCT
GCCCTCCCTCA
