[The description below was written by a language model from this plasmid's Addgene catalogue record.]
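Description:
pLJM1 Flag-Sesn2 is a lentiviral transfer plasmid for expressing mouse Sestrin 2 (Sesn2) in mammalian cells. It is built on the pLJM1 backbone, which the record classes as a mammalian expression vector. It is propagated in bacteria as a high-copy plasmid under ampicillin selection, using a recombination-deficient strain (Stbl3) of the kind generally chosen to keep the repeated long terminal repeat sequences of lentiviral vectors stable. In mammalian cells, puromycin resistance allows selection of transduced or transfected populations. No feature table is provided, so the viral elements, the origin of replication and the promoter driving the puromycin marker are not itemised.

The payload is the unmutated mouse Sesn2 coding sequence, about 1.4 kb, cloned between SalI and EcoRI sites that are both retained. Expression is driven by the CMV promoter. A Flag epitope supplied by the backbone is fused to the N terminus of the protein, allowing detection or immunoprecipitation with anti-Flag antibodies. The listed sizes do not add up: a 7.0 kb backbone plus a 1.44 kb insert would exceed the stated total of 7.44 kb, so these figures should be treated as approximate.

The stated purpose is lentiviral expression of Flag-tagged Sesn2. The associated publication examines Sestrins as regulators of Rag GTPases in the control of mTORC1 signalling, which suggests use in stable overexpression and protein-interaction experiments in that setting.
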