Addgene plasmid #61871: pLJM1 Flag-Sesn2
Purpose: Lentivirial expression of Flag-Sesn2 (mouse)
Depositing lab: Ming Li. Depositing organization: Memorial Sloan-Kettering Cancer Center. Publication: Sestrins function as guanine nucleotide dissociation inhibitors for Rag GTPases to control mTORC1 signaling. Peng M, Yin N, Li MO. Cell. 2014 Sep 25;159(1):122-33. doi: 10.1016/j.cell.2014.08.038. PubMed 25259925.
Backbone
  Vector backbone: pLJM1
  Backbone size w/o insert (bp): 7000
  Total vector size (bp): 7440
  Vector type: Mammalian Expression
  Selectable markers: Puromycin
Growth in bacteria
  Bacterial resistance: Ampicillin, 100 μg/mL
  Growth temperature: 37°C
  Growth strain: Stbl3
  Copy number: High Copy
Gene/Insert
  Gene/Insert name: Sesn2
  Species: M. musculus (mouse)
  Insert size (bp): 1440
  Mutation: none
  Entrez Gene: Sesn2 (a.k.a. HI95, SEST2, Ses2)
  Promoter: CMV
  Tag / fusion protein: Flag (N terminal on backbone)
  Cloning method: Restriction Enzyme; 5′ cloning site SalI (not destroyed); 3′ cloning site EcoRI (not destroyed)
  Sequencing primers: 5′ CMV-F
Terms and licenses: Academic/Nonprofit Terms; Industry Terms: Not Available to Industry
How to cite: pLJM1 Flag-Sesn2 was a gift from Ming Li (Addgene plasmid # 61871 ; http://n2t.net/addgene:61871 ; RRID:Addgene_61871)
